>Addgene plasmid #63704 | pRetroX GFP T2A Cre | depositor full sequence | sequence record 106214 | pRetroX GFP T2A Cre sequence 8427 bps
TCCGCGTTACATAACTTACGGTAAATGGCCCGCCTGGCTGACCGCCCAACGACCCCCGCCCATTGACGTC
AATAATGACGTATGTTCCCATAGTAACGCCAATAGGGACTTTCCATTGACGTCAATGGGTGGAGTATTTA
CGGTAAACTGCCCACTTGGCAGTACATCAAGTGTATCATATGCCAAGTACGCCCCCTATTGACGTCAATG
ACGGTAAATGGCCCGCCTGGCATTATGCCCAGTACATGACCTTATGGGACTTTCCTACTTGGCAGTACAT
CTACGTATTAGTCATCGCTATTACCATGGTGATGCGGTTTTGGCAGTACATCAATGGGCGTGGATAGCGG
TTTGACTCACGGGGATTTCCAAGTCTCCACCCCATTGACGTCAATGGGAGTTTGTTTTGGCACCAAAATC
AACGGGACTTTCCAAAATGTCGTAACAACTCCGCCCCATTGACGCAAATGGGCGGTAGGCGTGTACGGTG
GGAGGTCTATATAAGCAGAGCTCAATAAAAGAGCCCACAACCCCTCACTCGGCGCGCCAGTCTTCCGATA
GACTGCGTCGCCCGGGTACCCGTATTCCCAATAAAGCCTCTTGCTGTTTGCATCCGAATCGTGGTCTCGC
TGTTCCTTGGGAGGGTCTCCTCTGAGTGATTGACTACCCACGACGGGGGTCTTTCATTTGGGGGCTCGTC
CGGGATTTGGAGACCCCTGCCCAGGGACCACCGACCCACCACCGGGAGGTAAGCTGGCCAGCAACTTATC
TGTGTCTGTCCGATTGTCTAGTGTCTATGTTTGATGTTATGCGCCTGCGTCTGTACTAGTTAGCTAACTA
GCTCTGTATCTGGCGGACCCGTGGTGGAACTGACGAGTTCTGAACACCCGGCCGCAACCCTGGGAGACGT
CCCAGGGACTTTGGGGGCCGTTTTTGTGGCCCGACCTGAGGAAGGGAGTCGATGTGGAATCCGACCCCGT
CAGGATATGTGGTTCTGGTAGGAGACGAGAACCTAAAACAGTTCCCGCCTCCGTCTGAATTTTTGCTTTC
GGTTTGGAACCGAAGCCGCGCGTCTTGTCTGCTGCAGCGCTGCAGCATCGTTCTGTGTTGTCTCTGTCTG
ACTGTGTTTCTGTATTTGTCTGAAAATTAGGGCCAGACTGTTACCACTCCCTTAAGTTTGACCTTAGGTC
ACTGGAAAGATGTCGAGCGGATCGCTCACAACCAGTCGGTAGATGTCAAGAAGAGACGTTGGGTTACCTT
CTGCTCTGCAGAATGGCCAACCTTTAACGTCGGATGGCCGCGAGACGGCACCTTTAACCGAGACCTCATC
ACCCAGGTTAAGATCAAGGTCTTTTCACCTGGCCCGCATGGACACCCAGACCAGGTCCCCTACATCGTGA
CCTGGGAAGCCTTGGCTTTTGACCCCCCTCCCTGGGTCAAGCCCTTTGTACACCCTAAGCCTCCGCCTCC
TCTTCCTCCATCCGCCCCGTCTCTCCCCCTTGAACCTCCTCGTTCGACCCCGCCTCGATCCTCCCTTTAT
CCAGCCCTCACTCCTTCTCTAGGCGCCGGAATTGAAGATCTGAGGCCCTTTCGTCTTCACTCGAGTTTAC
TCCCTATCAGTGATAGAGAACGTATGTCGAGTTTACTCCCTATCAGTGATAGAGAACGATGTCGAGTTTA
CTCCCTATCAGTGATAGAGAACGTATGTCGAGTTTACTCCCTATCAGTGATAGAGAACGTATGTCGAGTT
TACTCCCTATCAGTGATAGAGAACGTATGTCGAGTTTATCCCTATCAGTGATAGAGAACGTATGTCGAGT
TTACTCCCTATCAGTGATAGAGAACGTATGTCGAGGTAGGCGTGTACGGTGGGAGGCCTATATAAGCAGA
GCTCGTTTAGTGAACCGTCAGATCGCCTGGAGAAGGATCTATGGTGAGCAAGGGCGAGGAGCTGTTCACC
GGGGTGGTGCCCATCCTGGTCGAGCTGGACGGCGACGTAAACGGCCACAAGTTCAGCGTGTCCGGCGAGG
GCGAGGGCGATGCCACCTACGGCAAGCTGACCCTGAAGTTCATCTGCACCACCGGCAAGCTGCCCGTGCC
CTGGCCCACCCTCGTGACCACCCTGACCTACGGCGTGCAGTGCTTCAGCCGCTACCCCGACCACATGAAG
CAGCACGACTTCTTCAAGTCCGCCATGCCCGAAGGCTACGTCCAGGAGCGCACCATCTTCTTCAAGGACG
ACGGCAACTACAAGACCCGCGCCGAGGTGAAGTTCGAGGGCGACACCCTGGTGAACCGCATCGAGCTGAA
GGGCATCGACTTCAAGGAGGACGGCAACATCCTGGGGCACAAGCTGGAGTACAACTACAACAGCCACAAC
GTCTATATCATGGCCGACAAGCAGAAGAACGGCATCAAGGTGAACTTCAAGATCCGCCACAACATCGAGG
ACGGCAGCGTGCAGCTCGCCGACCACTACCAGCAGAACACCCCCATCGGCGACGGCCCCGTGCTGCTGCC
CGACAACCACTACCTGAGCACCCAGTCCGCCCTGAGCAAAGACCCCAACGAGAAGCGCGATCACATGGTC
CTGCTGGAGTTCGTGACCGCCGCCGGGATCACTCTCGGCATGGACGAGCTGTACAAGGGCGGCGGCTCCG
GCGGCGAGGGCAGAGGCTCCCTGCTGACCTGCGGCGACGTGGAGGAGAACCCCGGCCCCGGATCTATGGC
CAATTTACTGACCGTACACCAAAATTTGCCTGCATTACCGGTCGATGCAACGAGTGATGAGGTTCGCAAG
AACCTGATGGACATGTTCAGGGATCGCCAGGCGTTTTCTGAGCATACCTGGAAAATGCTTCTGTCCGTTT
GCCGGTCGTGGGCGGCATGGTGCAAGTTGAATAACCGGAAATGGTTTCCCGCAGAACCTGAAGATGTTCG
CGATTATCTTCTATATCTTCAGGCGCGCGGTCTGGCAGTAAAAACTATCCAGCAACATTTGGGCCAGCTA
AACATGCTTCATCGTCGGTCCGGGCTGCCACGACCAAGTGACAGCAATGCTGTTTCACTGGTTATGCGGC
GGATCCGAAAAGAAAACGTTGATGCCGGTGAACGTGCAAAACAGGCTCTAGCGTTCGAACGCACTGATTT
CGACCAGGTTCGTTCACTCATGGAAAATAGCGATCGCTGCCAGGATATACGTAATCTGGCATTTCTGGGG
ATTGCTTATAACACCCTGTTACGTATAGCCGAAATTGCCAGGATCAGGGTTAAAGATATCTCACGTACTG
ACGGTGGGAGAATGTTAATCCATATTGGCAGAACGAAAACGCTGGTTAGCACCGCAGGTGTAGAGAAGGC
ACTTAGCCTGGGGGTAACTAAACTGGTCGAGCGATGGATTTCCGTCTCTGGTGTAGCTGATGATCCGAAT
AACTACCTGTTTTGCCGGGTCAGAAAAAATGGTGTTGCCGCGCCATCTGCCACCAGCCAGCTATCAACTC
GCGCCCTGGAAGGGATTTTTGAAGCAACTCATCGATTGATTTACGGCGCTAAGGATGACTCTGGTCAGAG
ATACCTGGCCTGGTCTGGACACAGTGCCCGTGTCGGAGCCGCGCGAGATATGGCCCGCGCTGGAGTTTCA
ATACCGGAGATCATGCAAGCTGGTGGCTGGACCAATGTAAATATTGTCATGAACTATATCCGTAACCTGG
ATAGTGAAACAGGGGCAATGGTGCGCCTGCTGGAAGATGGCGATGGGGCCATGGCCCAGGTGCAGCTGCA
GATGGCTTAGGCGGCCGCGCCGGCTCTAGATCGCGAACGCGTGAATTCTACCGGGTAGGGGAGGCGCTTT
TCCCAAGGCAGTCTGGAGCATGCGCTTTAGCAGCCCCGCTGGGCACTTGGCGCTACACAAGTGGCCTCTG
GCCTCGCACACATTCCACATCCACCGGTAGGCGCCAACCGGCTCCGTTCTTTGGTGGCCCCTTCGCGCCA
CCTTCTACTCCTCCCCTAGTCAGGAAGTTCCCCCCCGCCCCGCAGCTCGCGTCGTGCAGGACGTGACAAA
TGGAAGTAGCACGTCTCACTAGTCTCGTGCAGATGGACAGCACCGCTGAGCAATGGAAGCGGGTAGGCCT
TTGGGGCAGCGGCCAATAGCAGCTTTGCTCCTTCGCTTTCTGGGCTCAGAGGCTGGGAAGGGGTGGGTCC
GGGGGCGGGCTCAGGGGCGGGCTCAGGGGCGGGGCGGGCGCCCGAAGGTCCTCCGGAGGCCCGGCATTCT
GCACGCTTCAAAAGCGCACGTCTGCCGCGCTGTTCTCCTCTTCCTCATCTCCGGGCCTTTCGACCTGCAG
CCCAAGCTTACCATGACCGAGTACAAGCCCACGGTGCGCCTCGCCACCCGCGACGACGTCCCCAGGGCCG
TACGCACCCTCGCCGCCGCGTTCGCCGACTACCCCGCCACGCGCCACACCGTCGATCCGGACCGCCACAT
CGAGCGGGTCACCGAGCTGCAAGAACTCTTCCTCACGCGCGTCGGGCTCGACATCGGCAAGGTGTGGGTC
GCGGACGACGGCGCCGCGGTGGCGGTCTGGACCACGCCGGAGAGCGTCGAAGCGGGGGCGGTGTTCGCCG
AGATCGGCCCGCGCATGGCCGAGTTGAGCGGTTCCCGGCTGGCCGCGCAGCAACAGATGGAAGGCCTCCT
GGCGCCGCACCGGCCCAAGGAGCCCGCGTGGTTCCTGGCCACCGTCGGCGTCTCGCCCGACCACCAGGGC
AAGGGTCTGGGCAGCGCCGTCGTGCTCCCCGGAGTGGAGGCGGCCGAGCGCGCCGGGGTGCCCGCCTTCC
TGGAGACCTCCGCGCCCCGCAACCTCCCCTTCTACGAGCGGCTCGGCTTCACCGTCACCGCCGACGTCGA
GGTGCCCGAAGGACCGCGCACCTGGTGCATGACCCGCAAGCCCGGTGCCTGACGCCCGCCCCACGACCCG
CAGCGCCCGACCGAAAGGAGCGCACGACCCCATGCATCGGCGTCTCGAGATATCAGTGGTCCAGGCTCTA
GTTTTGACTCAACAATATCACCAGCTGAAGCCTATAGAGTACGAGCCATAGATAAAATAAAAGATTTTAT
TTAGTCTCCAGAAAAAGGGGGGAATGAAAGACCCCACCTGTAGGTTTGGCAAGCTAGCTTAAGTAACGCC
ATTTTGCAAGGCATGGAAAAATACATAACTGAGAATAGAGAAGTTCAGATCAAGGTCAGGAACAGATGGA
ACAGGGTCGACCCTAGAGAACCATCAGATGTTTCCAGGGTGCCCCAAGGACCTGAAATGACCCTGTGCCT
TATTTGAACTAACCAATCAGTTCGCTTCTCGCTTCTGTTCGCGCGCTTCTGCTCCCCGAGCTCAATAAAA
GAGCCCACAACCCCTCACTCGGGGCGCCAGTCCTCCGATTGACTGAGTCGCCCGGGTACCCGTGTATCCA
ATAAACCCTCTTGCAGTTGCATCCGACTTGTGGTCTCGCTGTTCCTTGGGAGGGTCTCCTCTGAGTGATT
GACTACCCGTCAGCGGGGGTCTTTCATTTGGGGGCTCGTCCGGGATCGGGAGACCCCTGCCCAGGGACCA
CCGACCCACCACCGGGAGGTAAGCTGGCTGCCTCGCGCGTTTCGGTGATGACGGTGAAAACCTCTGACAC
ATGCAGCTCCCGGAGACGGTCACAGCTTGTCTGTAAGCGGATGCCGGGAGCAGACAAGCCCGTCAGGGCG
CGTCAGCGGGTGTTGGCGGGTGTCGGGGCGCAGCCATGACCCAGTCACGTAGCGATAGCGGAGTGTAGAT
CCGGCTGTGGAATGTGTGTCAGTTAGGGTGTGGAAAGTCCCCAGGCTCCCCAGCAGGCAGAAGTATGCAA
AGCATGCATCTCAATTAGTCAGCAACCAGGTGTGGAAAGTCCCCAGGCTCCCCAGCAGGCAGAAGTATGC
AAAGCATGCATCTCAATTAGTCAGCAACCATAGTCCCGCCCCTAACTCCGCCCATCCCGCCCCTAACTCC
GCCCAGTTCCGCCCATTCTCCGCCCCATGGCTGACTAATTTTTTTTATTTATGCAGAGGCCGAGGCCGCC
TCGGCCTCTGAGCTATTCCAGAAGTAGTGAGGAGGCTTTTTTGGAGGCCTAGGCTTTTGCAAAAAGCTTA
CTGGCTTAACTATGCGGCATCAGAGCAGATTGTACTGAGAGTGCACCATATGCGGTGTGAAATACCGCAC
AGATGCGTAAGGAGAAAATACCGCATCAGGCGCTCTTCCGCTTCCTCGCTCACTGACTCGCTGCGCTCGG
TCGTTCGGCTGCGGCGAGCGGTATCAGCTCACTCAAAGGCGGTAATACGGTTATCCACAGAATCAGGGGA
TAACGCAGGAAAGAACATGTGAGCAAAAGGCCAGCAAAAGGCCAGGAACCGTAAAAAGGCCGCGTTGCTG
GCGTTTTTCCATAGGCTCCGCCCCCCTGACGAGCATCACAAAAATCGACGCTCAAGTCAGAGGTGGCGAA
ACCCGACAGGACTATAAAGATACCAGGCGTTTCCCCCTGGAAGCTCCCTCGTGCGCTCTCCTGTTCCGAC
CCTGCCGCTTACCGGATACCTGTCCGCCTTTCTCCCTTCGGGAAGCGTGGCGCTTTCTCATAGCTCACGC
TGTAGGTATCTCAGTTCGGTGTAGGTCGTTCGCTCCAAGCTGGGCTGTGTGCACGAACCCCCCGTTCAGC
CCGACCGCTGCGCCTTATCCGGTAACTATCGTCTTGAGTCCAACCCGGTAAGACACGACTTATCGCCACT
GGCAGCAGCCACTGGTAACAGGATTAGCAGAGCGAGGTATGTAGGCGGTGCTACAGAGTTCTTGAAGTGG
TGGCCTAACTACGGCTACACTAGAAGGACAGTATTTGGTATCTGCGCTCTGCTGAAGCCAGTTACCTTCG
GAAAAAGAGTTGGTAGCTCTTGATCCGGCAAACAAACCACCGCTGGTAGCGGTGGTTTTTTTGTTTGCAA
GCAGCAGATTACGCGCAGAAAAAAAGGATCTCAAGAAGATCCTTTGATCTTTTCTACGGGGTCTGACGCT
CAGTGGAACGAAAACTCACGTTAAGGGATTTTGGTCATGAGATTATCAAAAAGGATCTTCACCTAGATCC
TTTTAAATTAAAAATGAAGTTTTAAATCAATCTAAAGTATATATGAGTAAACTTGGTCTGACAGTTACCA
ATGCTTAATCAGTGAGGCACCTATCTCAGCGATCTGTCTATTTCGTTCATCCATAGTTGCCTGACTCCCC
GTCGTGTAGATAACTACGATACGGGAGGGCTTACCATCTGGCCCCAGTGCTGCAATGATACCGCGAGACC
CACGCTCACCGGCTCCAGATTTATCAGCAATAAACCAGCCAGCCGGAAGGGCCGAGCGCAGAAGTGGTCC
TGCAACTTTATCCGCCTCCATCCAGTCTATTAATTGTTGCCGGGAAGCTAGAGTAAGTAGTTCGCCAGTT
AATAGTTTGCGCAACGTTGTTGCCATTGCTGCAGGCATCGTGGTGTCACGCTCGTCGTTTGGTATGGCTT
CATTCAGCTCCGGTTCCCAACGATCAAGGCGAGTTACATGATCCCCCATGTTGTGCAAAAAAGCGGTTAG
CTCCTTCGGTCCTCCGATCGTTGTCAGAAGTAAGTTGGCCGCAGTGTTATCACTCATGGTTATGGCAGCA
CTGCATAATTCTCTTACTGTCATGCCATCCGTAAGATGCTTTTCTGTGACTGGTGAGTACTCAACCAAGT
CATTCTGAGAATAGTGTATGCGGCGACCGAGTTGCTCTTGCCCGGCGTCAACACGGGATAATACCGCGCC
ACATAGCAGAACTTTAAAAGTGCTCATCATTGGAAAACGTTCTTCGGGGCGAAAACTCTCAAGGATCTTA
CCGCTGTTGAGATCCAGTTCGATGTAACCCACTCGTGCACCCAACTGATCTTCAGCATCTTTTACTTTCA
CCAGCGTTTCTGGGTGAGCAAAAACAGGAAGGCAAAATGCCGCAAAAAAGGGAATAAGGGCGACACGGAA
ATGTTGAATACTCATACTCTTCCTTTTTCAATATTATTGAAGCATTTATCAGGGTTATTGTCTCATGAGC
GGATACATATTTGAATGTATTTAGAAAAATAAACAAATAGGGGTTCCGCGCACATTTCCCCGAAAAGTGC
CACCTGACGTCTAAGAAACCATTATTATCATGACATTAACCTATAAAAATAGGCGTATCACGAGGCCCTT
TCGTCTTCAAGAATTAGCTTGGCCATTGCATACGTTGTATCCATATCATAATATGTACATTTATATTGGC
TCATGTCCAACATTACCGCCATGTTGACATTGATTATTGACTAGTTATTAATAGTAATCAATTACGGGGT
CATTAGTTCATAGCCCATATATGGAGT
Features (pLannotate 1.2.2; 19 found; start..end, strand, type, name):
    309..512     +  promoter       CMV promoter: human cytomegalovirus (CMV) immediate early promoter
    513..688     +  LTR            5' LTR (truncated): truncated long terminal repeat from Moloney murine sarcoma virus
    810..1084    +  misc_feature   MESV Ψ (fragment): packaging signal of murine embryonic stem cell virus
   1151..1567    +  CDS            gag (truncated): truncated Moloney murine leukemia virus (MMLV) gag gene lacking the start codon
   1603..1917    +  promoter       tight TRE promoter: Tet-responsive promoter PTight, consisting of seven tet operator sequences followed by the minimal CMV promoter
   1931..2647    +  CDS            EGFP: EGFP is a basic (constitutively fluorescent) green fluorescent protein published in 1996, derived from Aequorea victoria. It is reported to be a rapidly-maturing weak dimer with moderate acid sensitivity.
   2730..3754    +  CDS            Cre (fragment): site-specific recombinase Cre is a site-specific recombinase from bacteriophage P1. Recombination occurs at loxP sequences.
   3833..4332    +  promoter       PGK promoter: mouse phosphoglycerate kinase 1 promoter
   4353..4952    +  CDS            PuroR: puromycin N-acetyltransferase; pac from Streptomyces alboniger; confers resistance to puromycin
   5019..5091    +  CDS            env (fragment): murine leukemia virus gPr80 envelope polyprotein precursor; env; proteolytically cleaved into gp70SU and p15TM subunits
   5133..5558    +  LTR            3' LTR (ΔU3): self-inactivating 3' long terminal repeat (LTR) from Moloney murine leukemia virus
   5627..5667    +  CDS            rop (fragment): Rop protein, which maintains plasmids at low copy number; rop
   5769..5807    +  misc_feature   bom (fragment): basis of mobility region from pBR322
   5824..6153    +  promoter       SV40 promoter: SV40 enhancer and early promoter
   6159..6260    +  misc_feature   bom (fragment): basis of mobility region from pBR322
   6446..7034    -  rep_origin     ori: high-copy-number ColE1/pMB1/pBR322/pUC origin of replication
   7205..8065    -  CDS            AmpR: β-lactamase; bla; confers resistance to ampicillin, carbenicillin, and related antibiotics
   8066..8170    -  promoter       AmpR promoter: bla
   8356..308     +  enhancer       CMV enhancer (across the origin): human cytomegalovirus immediate early enhancer
