[The description below was written by a language model from this plasmid's Addgene catalogue record and pLannotate feature annotations shown in this document.]
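Description:
pRetroX GFP T2A Cre is a self-inactivating gammaretroviral vector built on the Clontech pRetroX backbone for tetracycline-inducible expression of EGFP and Cre recombinase in mammalian cells. In bacteria it is maintained as a high-copy plasmid through a ColE1/pUC-type origin and selected with ampicillin via the β-lactamase gene. The viral portion begins with a CMV enhancer/promoter fused to a truncated 5′ LTR, which drives production of the genomic RNA in packaging cells. This is followed by a Ψ packaging signal with a truncated gag segment lacking its start codon, which supports encapsidation. The 3′ LTR carries a U3 deletion, so after reverse transcription and integration the LTR promoter activity is lost and expression depends on the internal promoters.

The payload sits downstream of the tight TRE promoter (seven tet operators upstream of a minimal CMV promoter), which is quiet until bound by a Tet transactivator. No transactivator is annotated on this plasmid, so it would have to be supplied separately. The promoter drives EGFP joined at its C-terminus to Cre through a T2A sequence. The T2A is named in the catalogue but not annotated separately in the feature table, where it would fall in the gap between the EGFP and Cre coding regions. Ribosomal skipping at the 2A peptide should yield separate EGFP and Cre proteins from one transcript, so green fluorescence marks the cells in which Cre has been induced. A downstream mouse PGK promoter drives puromycin N-acetyltransferase for constitutive selection of transduced cells. The construct is suited to stable transduction followed by inducible, fluorescence-trackable recombination of loxP-flanked alleles.
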