Addgene plasmid #63704: pRetroX GFP T2A Cre
Purpose: Inducible expression of GFP T2A Cre fusion in mammalian cells
Depositing lab: Floris Foijer. Depositing organization: University Medical Center Groningen. Publication: Chromosome instability induced by Mps1 and p53 mutation generates aggressive lymphomas exhibiting aneuploidy-induced stress. Foijer F, Xie SZ, Simon JE, Bakker PL, Conte N, Davis SH, Kregel E, Jonkers J, Bradley A, Sorger PK. Proc Natl Acad Sci U S A. 2014 Sep 16;111(37):13427-32. doi: 10.1073/pnas.1400892111. Epub 2014 Sep 2. PubMed 25197064.
Backbone
  Vector backbone: pRetrox
  Backbone manufacturer: Clontech
  Backbone size w/o insert (bp): 7305
  Total vector size (bp): 8424
  Vector type: Mammalian Expression, Retroviral
  Selectable markers: Puromycin
Growth in bacteria
  Bacterial resistance: Ampicillin, 100 μg/mL
  Growth temperature: 37°C
  Growth strain: DH5alpha
  Copy number: High Copy
Gene/Insert
  Gene/Insert name: T2A Cre (alt name: Cre recombinase)
  Insert size (bp): 1124
  Promoter: tight TRE promoter
  Tag / fusion protein: EGFP (N terminal on insert)
  Cloning method: Restriction Enzyme; 5′ cloning site BamHI (destroyed during cloning); 3′ cloning site NotI (not destroyed)
  Sequencing primers: 5′ EGFP-C; 3′ MSCV-rev
Terms and licenses: Academic/Nonprofit Terms; Industry Terms: Not Available to Industry
How to cite: pRetroX GFP T2A Cre was a gift from Floris Foijer (Addgene plasmid # 63704 ; http://n2t.net/addgene:63704 ; RRID:Addgene_63704)
