>Addgene plasmid #63704 | pRetroX GFP T2A Cre | addgene partial sequence | sequence record 107181 | EGFP-C 5'-CATGGTCCTGCTGGAGTTCGTG-3'
CGGCGGCTCCGGCGGCGAGGGCAGAGGCTCCCTGCTGACCTGCGGCGACGTGGAGGAGAACCCCGGCCCC
GGATCTATGGCCAATTTACTGACCGTACACCAAAATTTGCCTGCATTACCGGTCGATGCAACGAGTGATG
AGGTTCGCAAGAACCTGATGGACATGTTCAGGGATCGCCAGGCGTTTTCTGAGCATACCTGGAAAATGCT
TCTGTCCGTTTGCCGGTCGTGGGCGGCATGGTGCAAGTTGAATAACCGGAAATGGTTTCCCGCAGAACCT
GAAGATGTTCGCGATTATCTTCTATATCTTCAGGCGCGCGGTCTGGCAGTAAAAACTATCCAGCAACATT
TGGGCCAGCTAAACATGCTTCATCGTCGGTCCGGGCTGCCACGACCAAGTGACAGCAATGCTGTTTCACT
GGTTATGCGGCGGATCCGAAAAGAAAACGTTGATGCCGGTGAACGTGCAAAACAGGCTCTAGCGTTCGAA
CGCACTGATTTCGACCAGGTTCGTTCACTCATGGAAAATAGCGATCGCTGCCAGGATATACGTAATCTGG
CATTTCTGGGGATTGCTTATAACACCCTGTTACGTATAGCCGAAATTGCCAGGATCAGGGTTAAAGATAT
CTCACGTACTGACGGTGGGAGAATGTTAATCCATATTGGCAGAACG
