>Addgene plasmid #63704 | pRetroX GFP T2A Cre | addgene partial sequence | sequence record 107182 | MSCV-rev 5'-CAGCGGGGCTGCTAAAGCGCATGC-3'
CACGCGTTCGCGATCTAGAGCCGGCGCGGCCGCCTAAGCCATCTGCAGCTGCACCTGGGCCATGGCCCCA
TCGCCATCTTCCAGCAGGCGCACCATTGCCCCTGTTTCACTATCCAGGTTACGGATATAGTTCATGACAA
TATTTACATTGGTCCAGCCACCAGCTTGCATGATCTCCGGTATTGAAACTCCAGCGCGGGCCATATCTCG
CGCGGCTCCGACACGGGCACTGTGTCCAGACCAGGCCAGGTATCTCTGACCAGAGTCATCCTTAGCGCCG
TAAATCAATCGATGAGTTGCTTCAAAAATCCCTTCCAGGGCGCGAGTTGATAGCTGGCTGGTGGCAGATG
GCGCGGCAACACCATTTTTTCTGACCCGGCAAAACAGGTAGTTATTCGGATCATCAGCTACACCAGAGAC
GGAAATCCATCGCTCGACCAGTTTAGTTACCCCCAGGCTAAGTGCCTTCTCTACACCTGCGGTGCTAACC
AGCGTTTTCGTTCTGCCAATATGGATTAACATTCTCCCACCGTCAGTACGTGAGATATCTTTAACCCTGA
TCCTGGCAATTTCGGCTATACGTAACAGGGTGTTATAAGCAATCCCCAGAAATGCCAGATTACGTATATC
CTGGCAGCGATCGCTATTTTCCATGAGTGAACGAACCTGGTCGAAATCAGTGCGTTCGAACGCTAGAGCC
TGTTTTGCACGTTCACCGGCATCAACG
